Addgene plasmid #23912: pDONR223-FLT1
Depositing lab: William Hahn & David Root. Depositing organization: Dana-Farber Cancer Institute. Publication: COT drives resistance to RAF inhibition through MAP kinase pathway reactivation. Johannessen CM, Boehm JS, Kim SY, Thomas SR, Wardwell L, Johnson LA, Emery CM, Stransky N, Cogdill AP, Barretina J, Caponigro G, Hieronymus H, Murray RR, Salehi-Ashtiani K, Hill DE, Vidal M, Zhao JJ, Yang X, Alkan O, Kim S, Harris JL, Wilson CJ, Myer VE, Finan PM, Root DE, Roberts TM, Golub T, Flaherty KT, Dummer R, Weber BL, Sellers WR, Schlegel R, Wargo JA, Hahn WC, Garraway LA. Nature. 2010 Dec 16;468(7326):968-72. doi: 10.1038/nature09627 PubMed 21107320.
Backbone
  Vector backbone: pDONR223
  Backbone manufacturer: Invitrogen
  Backbone size w/o insert (bp): 5005
  Vector type: Gateway Donor vector
Growth in bacteria
  Bacterial resistance: Spectinomycin, 50 μg/mL
  Growth temperature: 37°C
  Growth strain: DH5alpha
  Copy number: High Copy
Gene/Insert
  Gene/Insert name: FLT1 (alt name: fms-related tyrosine kinase 1 (vascular endothelial growth factor/vascular permeability factor receptor))
  Species: H. sapiens (human)
  Insert size (bp): 4018
  Mutation: S755P
  Entrez Gene: FLT1 (a.k.a. FLT, FLT-1, VEGFR-1, VEGFR1)
  Cloning method: Gateway Cloning
  Sequencing primers: 5′ M13pUC-fwd; 3′ M13rev
Terms and licenses: Academic/Nonprofit Terms; Industry Terms: Not Available to Industry
Depositor comments: The ORF has no Stop codon. This design enables easy recombination into a destination vector to add an epitope tag of choice and Stop codon to the ORF. Do NOT use this plasmid directly for transfections. A set of 4 custom lentiviral vectors is available ( pLX301 (http://www.addgene.org/25895/) , pLX302 (http://www.addgene.org/25896/) , pLX303 (http://www.addgene.org/25897/) , pLX304 (http://www.addgene.org/25890/) ) to be used to express these ORFs in mammalian cells. These plasmids are not included in the kit and must be ordered separately.
How to cite: pDONR223-FLT1 was a gift from William Hahn & David Root (Addgene plasmid # 23912 ; http://n2t.net/addgene:23912 ; RRID:Addgene_23912)
