[The description below was written by a language model from this plasmid's Addgene catalogue record and pLannotate feature annotations shown in this document.]
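Description:
pDONR223-FLT1 is a Gateway entry-type clone built in the Invitrogen pDONR223 donor backbone and carrying the human FLT1 open reading frame, which encodes the receptor tyrosine kinase also known as VEGFR-1. It is a bacterial propagation and cloning plasmid rather than an expression vector. It replicates from a high-copy ColE1/pUC-type origin and is selected with spectinomycin through the aadA (SmR) aminoglycoside adenylyltransferase gene. That gene lies downstream of a fragment of the class 1 integron Pc promoter and a remnant of a gentamicin resistance gene. The sequenced record is about 6.8 kb, and the annotated FLT1 coding region spans roughly 4 kb.

The ORF is flanked by attL recombination sites. The automated annotation labels the upstream one attL3 and the downstream one attL2, so an LR Clonase reaction can transfer the insert directionally into a compatible destination vector. The rrnB T1 and T2 terminators lie upstream of the cassette and help insulate it from read-through transcription. A T7 promoter sits just beyond the downstream att site, oriented towards the insert on the opposite strand. Small lacI and lacZα fragments are backbone remnants. No mammalian promoter is present.

The recorded clone carries an S755P substitution. It also lacks a stop codon, a deliberate design that lets a destination vector supply a C-terminal epitope tag and the terminator codon. The depositors state that the plasmid should not be transfected directly. Instead it is meant to be recombined into expression vectors, such as their companion lentiviral destination plasmids, for expression in mammalian cells. The associated publication concerns kinase ORFs and resistance to RAF inhibition.
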