Features (pLannotate 1.2.2; 12 found; start..end, strand, type, name):
      7..99      +  CDS            lacI (fragment): lac repressor; lacI; The lac repressor binds to the lac operator to inhibit transcription in E. coli. This inhibition can be relieved by adding lactose or isopropyl-β-D-thiogalactopyranoside (IPTG).
    154..181     -  terminator     rrnB T2 terminator: transcription terminator T2 from the E. coli rrnB gene
    313..356     +  terminator     rrnB T1 terminator: Escherichia coli rrnB; transcription terminator T1 from the E. coli rrnB gene
    403..439     -  CDS            lacZα (fragment): LacZα fragment of β-galactosidase; lacZ fragment
    456..551     +  protein_bind   attL3: mutant version of attL; recombination site for the Gateway® LR reaction LR Clonase™
    557..4570    +  CDS            FLT1: VGFR1_HUMAN - Also known as FLT, FRT, VEGFR1. Experimental evidence at protein level: Swiss-Prot protein existence level 1. [Isoform 7]: Has a truncated kinase domain; it increases phosphorylation of SRC at 'Tyr-418' by unknown means and promotes tumor cell invasion. From Homo sapiens (Human).
   4570..4668    -  protein_bind   attL2: mutant version of attL; recombination site for the Gateway® LR reaction LR Clonase™
   4686..4704    -  promoter       T7 promoter: promoter for bacteriophage T7 RNA polymerase
   4894..4917    +  promoter       Pc promoter (fragment): intI1 (promoter lies within the coding sequence); class 1 integron promoter
   5093..5149    +  CDS            GmR (fragment): gentamycin acetyltransferase; aacC1; confers resistance to gentamycin
   5156..5947    +  CDS            SmR: aminoglycoside adenylyltransferase (Murphy, 1985); aadA; confers resistance to spectinomycin and streptomycin
   6040..6628    +  rep_origin     ori: high-copy-number ColE1/pMB1/pBR322/pUC origin of replication
>Addgene plasmid #23912 | pDONR223-FLT1 | addgene full sequence | sequence record 230411 | Addgene NGS Result
GGAAGAGCGCCCAATACGCAAACCGCCTCTCCCCGCGCGTTGGCCGATTCATTAATGCAGCTGGCACGAC
AGGTTTCCCGACTGGAAAGCGGGCAGTGAGCGCAACGCAATTAATACGCGTACCGCTAGCCAGGAAGAGT
TTGTAGAAACGCAAAAAGGCCATCCGTCAGGATGGCCTTCTGCTTAGTTTGATGCCTGGCAGTTTATGGC
GGGCGTCCTGCCCGCCACCCTCCGGGCCGTTGCTTCACAACGTTCAAATCCGCTCCCGGCGGATTTGTCC
TACTCAGGAGAGCGTTCACCGACAAACAACAGATAAAACGAAAGGCCCAGTCTTCCGACTGAGCCTTTCG
TTTTATTTGATGCCTGGCAGTTCCCTACTCTCGCGTTAACGCTAGCATGGATGTTTTCCCAGTCACGACG
TTGTAAAACGACGGCCAGTCTTAAGCTCGGGCCCCAAATAATGATTTTATTTTGACTGATAGTGACCTGT
TCGTTGCAACAAATTGATGAGCAATGCTTTTTTATAATGCCAACTTTGTACAAAAAAGTTGGCACCATGG
TCAGCTACTGGGACACCGGGGTCCTGCTGTGCGCGCTGCTCAGCTGTCTGCTTCTCACAGGATCTAGTTC
AGGTTCAAAATTAAAAGATCCTGAACTGAGTTTAAAAGGCACCCAGCACATCATGCAAGCAGGCCAGACA
CTGCATCTCCAATGCAGGGGGGAAGCAGCCCATAAATGGTCTTTGCCTGAAATGGTGAGTAAGGAAAGCG
AAAGGCTGAGCATAACTAAATCTGCCTGTGGAAGAAATGGCAAACAATTCTGCAGTACTTTAACCTTGAA
CACAGCTCAAGCAAACCACACTGGCTTCTACAGCTGCAAATATCTAGCTGTACCTACTTCAAAGAAGAAG
GAAACAGAATCTGCAATCTATATATTTATTAGTGATACAGGTAGACCTTTCGTAGAGATGTACAGTGAAA
TCCCCGAAATTATACACATGACTGAAGGAAGGGAGCTCGTCATTCCCTGCCGGGTTACGTCACCTAACAT
CACTGTTACTTTAAAAAAGTTTCCACTTGACACTTTGATCCCTGATGGAAAACGCATAATCTGGGACAGT
AGAAAGGGCTTCATCATATCAAATGCAACGTACAAAGAAATAGGGCTTCTGACCTGTGAAGCAACAGTCA
ATGGGCATTTGTATAAGACAAACTATCTCACACATCGACAAACCAATACAATCATAGATGTCCAAATAAG
CACACCACGCCCAGTCAAATTACTTAGAGGCCATACTCTTGTTCTCAATTGTACTGCTACCACTCCCTTG
AACACGAGAGTTCAAATGACCTGGAGTTACCCTGATGAAAAAAATAAGAGAGCTTCCGTAAGGCGACGAA
TTGACCAAAGCAATTCCCATGCCAACATATTCTACAGTGTTCTTACTATTGACAAAATGCAGAACAAAGA
CAAAGGACTTTATACTTGTCGTGTAAGGAGTGGACCATCATTCAAATCTGTTAACACCTCAGTGCATATA
TATGATAAAGCATTCATCACTGTGAAACATCGAAAACAGCAGGTGCTTGAAACCGTAGCTGGCAAGCGGT
CTTACCGGCTCTCTATGAAAGTGAAGGCATTTCCCTCGCCGGAAGTTGTATGGTTAAAAGATGGGTTACC
TGCGACTGAGAAATCTGCTCGCTATTTGACTCGTGGCTACTCGTTAATTATCAAGGACGTAACTGAAGAG
GATGCAGGGAATTATACAATCTTGCTGAGCATAAAACAGTCAAATGTGTTTAAAAACCTCACTGCCACTC
TAATTGTCAATGTGAAACCCCAGATTTACGAAAAGGCTGTGTCATCGTTTCCAGACCCGGCTCTCTACCC
ACTGGGCAGCAGACAAATCCTGACTTGTACCGCATATGGTATCCCTCAACCTACAATCAAGTGGTTCTGG
CACCCCTGTAACCATAATCATTCCGAAGCAAGGTGTGACTTTTGTTCCAATAATGAAGAGTCCTTTATCC
TGGATGCTGACAGCAACATGGGAAACAGAATTGAGAGCATCACTCAGCGCATGGCAATAATAGAAGGAAA
GAATAAGATGGCTAGCACCTTGGTTGTGGCTGACTCTAGAATTTCTGGAATCTACATTTGCATAGCTTCC
AATAAAGTTGGGACTGTGGGAAGAAACATAAGCTTTTATATCACAGATGTGCCAAATGGGTTTCATGTTA
ACTTGGAAAAAATGCCGACGGAAGGAGAGGACCTGAAACTGTCTTGCACAGTTAACAAGTTCTTATACAG
AGACGTTACTTGGATTTTACTGCGGACAGTTAATAACAGAACAATGCACTACAGTATTAGCAAGCAAAAA
ATGGCCATCACTAAGGAGCACTCCATCACTCTTAATCTTACCATCATGAATGTTTCCCTGCAAGATTCAG
GCACCTATGCCTGCAGAGCCAGGAATGTATACACAGGGGAAGAAATCCTCCAGAAGAAAGAAATTACAAT
CAGAGATCAGGAAGCACCATACCTCCTGCGAAACCTCAGTGATCACACAGTGGCCATCAGCAGTTCCACC
ACTTTAGACTGTCATGCTAATGGTGTCCCCGAGCCTCAGATCACTTGGTTTAAAAACAACCACAAAATAC
AACAAGAGCCTGGAATTATTTTAGGACCAGGAAGCAGCACGCTGTTTATTGAAAGAGTCACAGAAGAGGA
TGAAGGTGTCTATCACTGCAAAGCCACCAACCAGAAGGGCTCTGTGGAAAGTTCAGCATACCTCACTGTT
CAAGGAACCTCGGACAAGCCTAATCTGGAGCTGATCACTCTAACATGCACCTGTGTGGCTGCGACTCTCT
TCTGGCTCCTATTAACCCTCTTTATCCGAAAAATGAAAAGGTCTTCTTCTGAAATAAAGACTGACTACCT
ATCAATTATAATGGACCCAGATGAAGTTCCTTTGGATGAGCAGTGTGAGCGGCTCCCTTATGATGCCAGC
AAGTGGGAGTTTGCCCGGGAGAGACTTAAACTGGGCAAATCACTTGGAAGAGGGGCTTTTGGAAAAGTGG
TTCAAGCATCAGCATTTGGCATTAAGAAATCACCTACGTGCCGGACTGTGGCTGTGAAAATGCTGAAAGA
GGGGGCCACGGCCAGCGAGTACAAAGCTCTGATGACTGAGCTAAAAATCTTGACCCACATTGGCCACCAT
CTGAACGTGGTTAACCTGCTGGGAGCCTGCACCAAGCAAGGAGGGCCTCTGATGGTGATTGTTGAATACT
GCAAATATGGAAATCTCTCCAACTACCTCAAGAGCAAACGTGACTTATTTTTTCTCAACAAGGATGCAGC
ACTACACATGGAGCCTAAGAAAGAAAAAATGGAGCCAGGCCTGGAACAAGGCAAGAAACCAAGACTAGAT
AGCGTCACCAGCAGCGAAAGCTTTGCGAGCTCCGGCTTTCAGGAAGATAAAAGTCTGAGTGATGTTGAGG
AAGAGGAGGATTCTGACGGTTTCTACAAGGAGCCCATCACTATGGAAGATCTGATTTCTTACAGTTTTCA
AGTGGCCAGAGGCATGGAGTTCCTGTCTTCCAGAAAGTGCATTCATCGGGACCTGGCAGCGAGAAACATT
CTTTTATCTGAGAACAACGTGGTGAAGATTTGTGATTTTGGCCTTGCCCGGGATATTTATAAGAACCCCG
ATTATGTGAGAAAAGGAGATACTCGACTTCCTCTGAAATGGATGGCTCCTGAATCTATCTTTGACAAAAT
CTACAGCACCAAGAGCGACGTGTGGTCTTACGGAGTATTGCTGTGGGAAATCTTCTCCTTAGGTGGGTCT
CCATACCCAGGAGTACAAATGGATGAGGACTTTTGCAGTCGCCTGAGGGAAGGCATGAGGATGAGAGCTC
CTGAGTACTCTACTCCTGAAATCTATCAGATCATGCTGGACTGCTGGCACAGAGACCCAAAAGAAAGGCC
AAGATTTGCAGAACTTGTGGAAAAACTAGGTGATTTGCTTCAAGCAAATGTACAACAGGATGGTAAAGAC
TACATCCCAATCAATGCCATACTGACAGGAAATAGTGGGTTTACATACTCAACTCCTGCCTTCTCTGAGG
ACTTCTTCAAGGAAAGTATTTCAGCTCCGAAGTTTAATTCAGGAAGCTCTGATGATGTCAGATACGTAAA
TGCTTTCAAGTTCATGAGCCTGGAAAGAATCAAAACCTTTGAAGAACTTTTACCGAATGCCACCTCCATG
TTTGATGACTACCAGGGCGACAGCAGCACTCTGTTGGCCTCTCCCATGCTGAAGCGCTTCACCTGGACTG
ACAGCAAACCCAAGGCCTCGCTCAAGATTGACTTGAGAGTAACCAGTAAAAGTAAGGAGTCGGGGCTGTC
TGATGTCAGCAGGCCCAGTTTCTGCCATTCCAGCTGTGGGCACGTCAGCGAAGGCAAGCGCAGGTTCACC
TACGACCACGCTGAGCTGGAAAGGAAAATCGCGTGCTGCTCCCCGCCCCCAGACTACAACTCGGTGGTCC
TGTACTCCACCCCACCCATCCCAACTTTCTTGTACAAAGTTGGCATTATAAGAAAGCATTGCTTATCAAT
TTGTTGCAACGAACAGGTCACTATCAGTCAAAATAAAATCATTATTTGCCATCCAGCTGATATCCCCTAT
AGTGAGTCGTATTACATGGTCATAGCTGTTTCCTGGCAGCTCTGGCCCGTGTCTCAAAATCTCTGATGTT
ACATTGCACAAGATAAAAATATATCATCATGCCTCCTCTAGACCAGCCAGGACAGAAATGCCTCGACTTC
GCTGCTACCCAAGGTTGCCGGGTGACGCACACCGTGGAAACGGATGAAGGCACGAACCCAGTGGACATAA
GCCTGTTCGGTTCGTAAGCTGTAATGCAAGTAGCGTATGCGCTCACGCAACTGGTCCAGAACCTTGACCG
AACGCAGCGGTGGTAACGGCGCAGTGGCGGTTTTCATGGCTTGTTATGACTGTTTTTTTGGGGTACAGTC
TATGCCTCGGGCATCCAAGCAGCAAGCGCGTTACGCCGTGGGTCGATGTTTGATGTTATGGAGCAGCAAC
GATGTTACGCAGCAGGGCAGTCGCCCTAAAACAAAGTTAAACATTATGAGGGAAGCGGTGATCGCCGAAG
TATCGACTCAACTATCAGAGGTAGTTGGCGTCATCGAGCGCCATCTCGAACCGACGTTGCTGGCCGTACA
TTTGTACGGCTCCGCAGTGGATGGCGGCCTGAAGCCACACAGTGATATTGATTTGCTGGTTACGGTGACC
GTAAGGCTTGATGAAACAACGCGGCGAGCTTTGATCAACGACCTTTTGGAAACTTCGGCTTCCCCTGGAG
AGAGCGAGATTCTCCGCGCTGTAGAAGTCACCATTGTTGTGCACGACGACATCATTCCGTGGCGTTATCC
AGCTAAGCGCGAACTGCAATTTGGAGAATGGCAGCGCAATGACATTCTTGCAGGTATCTTCGAGCCAGCC
ACGATCGACATTGATCTGGCTATCTTGCTGACAAAAGCAAGAGAACATAGCGTTGCCTTGGTAGGTCCAG
CGGCGGAGGAACTCTTTGATCCGGTTCCTGAACAGGATCTATTTGAGGCGCTAAATGAAACCTTAACGCT
ATGGAACTCGCCGCCCGACTGGGCTGGCGATGAGCGAAATGTAGTGCTTACGTTGTCCCGCATTTGGTAC
AGCGCAGTAACCGGCAAAATCGCGCCGAAGGATGTCGCTGCCGACTGGGCAATGGAGCGCCTGCCGGCCC
AGTATCAGCCCGTCATACTTGAAGCTAGACAGGCTTATCTTGGACAAGAAGAAGATCGCTTGGCCTCGCG
CGCAGATCAGTTGGAAGAATTTGTCCACTACGTGAAAGGCGAGATCACCAAGGTAGTCGGCAAATAACCC
TCGAGCCACCCATGACCAAAATCCCTTAACGTGAGTTACGCGTCGTTCCACTGAGCGTCAGACCCCGTAG
AAAAGATCAAAGGATCTTCTTGAGATCCTTTTTTTCTGCGCGTAATCTGCTGCTTGCAAACAAAAAAACC
ACCGCTACCAGCGGTGGTTTGTTTGCCGGATCAAGAGCTACCAACTCTTTTTCCGAAGGTAACTGGCTTC
AGCAGAGCGCAGATACCAAATACTGTTCTTCTAGTGTAGCCGTAGTTAGGCCACCACTTCAAGAACTCTG
TAGCACCGCCTACATACCTCGCTCTGCTAATCCTGTTACCAGTGGCTGCTGCCAGTGGCGATAAGTCGTG
TCTTACCGGGTTGGACTCAAGACGATAGTTACCGGATAAGGCGCAGCGGTCGGGCTGAACGGGGGGTTCG
TGCACACAGCCCAGCTTGGAGCGAACGACCTACACCGAACTGAGATACCTACAGCGTGAGCTATGAGAAA
GCGCCACGCTTCCCGAAGGGAGAAAGGCGGACAGGTATCCGGTAAGCGGCAGGGTCGGAACAGGAGAGCG
CACGAGGGAGCTTCCAGGGGGAAACGCCTGGTATCTTTATAGTCCTGTCGGGTTTCGCCACCTCTGACTT
GAGCGTCGATTTTTGTGATGCTCGTCAGGGGGGCGGAGCCTATGGAAAAACGCCAGCAACGCGGCCTTTT
TACGGTTCCTGGCCTTTTGCTGGCCTTTTGCTCACATGTTCTTTCCTGCGTTATCCCCTGATTCTGTGGA
TAACCGTATTACCGCCTTTGAGTGAGCTGATACCGCTCGCCGCAGCCGAACGACCGAGCGCAGCGAGTCA
GTGAGCGAGGAAGC
