>Addgene plasmid #23912 | pDONR223-FLT1 | addgene partial sequence | sequence record 29744 | 23912 with M13pUC-fwd
AATAATGATTTTATTTTGACTGATAGTGACCTGTTCGTTGCAACAAATTGATGAGCAATGCTTTTTTATA
ATGCCAACTTTGTACAAAAAAGTTGGCACCATGGTCAGCTACTGGGACACCGGGGTCCTGCTGTGCGCGC
TGCTCAGCTGTCTGCTTCTCACAGGATCTAGTTCAGGTTCAAAATTAAAAGATCCTGAACTGAGTTTAAA
AGGCACCCAGCACATCATGCAAGCAGGCCAGACACTGCATCTCCAATGCAGGGGGGAAGCAGCCCATAAA
TGGTCTTTGCCTGAAATGGTGAGTAAGGAAAGCGAAAGGCTGAGCATAACTAAATCTGCCTGTGGAAGAA
ATGGCAAACAATTCTGCAGTACTTTAACCTTGAACACAGCTCAAGCAAACCACACTGGCTTCTACAGCTG
CAAATATCTAGCTGTACCTACTTCAAAGAAGAAGGAAACAGAATCTGCAATCTATATATTTATTAGTGAT
ACAGGTAGACCTTTCGTAGAGATGTACAGTGAAATCCCCGAAATTA
