>Addgene plasmid #23912 | pDONR223-FLT1 | addgene partial sequence | sequence record 51206 | hFLT1-F 5'-CAGTGATCACACAGTGGCC
GTCATGCTAATGGTGTCCCCGAGCCTCAGATCACTTGGTTTAAAAACAACCACAAAATACAACAAGAGCC
TGGAATTATTTTAGGACCAGGAAGCAGCACGCTGTTTATTGAAAGAGTCACAGAAGAGGATGAAGGTGTC
TATCACTGCAAAGCCACCAACCAGAAGGGCTCTGTGGAAAGTTCAGCATACCTCACTGTTCAAGGAACCT
CGGACAAGCCTAATCTGGAGCTGATCACTCTAACATGCACCTGTGTGGCTGCGACTCTCTTCTGGCTCCT
ATTAACCCTCTTTATCCGAAAAATGAAAAGGTCTTCTTCTGAAATAAAGACTGACTACCTATCAATTATA
ATGGACCCAGATGAAGTTCCTTTGGATGAGCAGTGTGAGCGGCTCCCTTATGATGCCAGCAAGTGGGAGT
TTGCCCGGGAGAGACTTAAACTGGGCAAATCACTTGGAAGAGGGGCTTTTGGAAAAGTGGTTCAAGCATC
AGCATTTGGCATTAAGAAATCACCTACGTGCCGGACTGTGGCTGTGAAAATGCTGAAAGAGGGGGCCACG
GCCAGCGAGTACAAAGCTCTGATGACTGAGCTAAAAATCTTGACCCACATTGGCCACCATCTGAACGTGG
TTAACCTGCTGGGAGCCTGCACCAAGCAAGGAGGGCCTCTGATGGTGATTGTTGAATACTGCAAATATGG
AAATCTCTCCAACTACCTCAAGAGCAAACGTGACTTATTTTTTCTCAACAAGGATGCAGCACTACACATG
G
